>Addgene plasmid #115517 | pME-MLS-KillerRed | depositor full sequence | sequence record 217834 | Theoretical Sequence
AATTCTACCCAGCTTTCTTGTACAAAGTTGGCATTATAAGAAAGCATTGCTTATCAATTTGTTGCAACGA
ACAGGTCACTATCAGTCAAAATAAAATCATTATTTGCCATCCAGCTGATATCCCCTATAGTGAGTCGTAT
TACATGGTCATAGCTGTTTCCTGGCAGCTCTGGCCCGTGTCTCAAAATCTCTGATGTTACATTGCACAAG
ATAAAAATATATCATCATGAACAATAAAACTGTCTGCTTACATAAACAGTAATACAAGGGGTGTTATGAG
CCATATTCAACGGGAAACGTCGAGGCCGCGATTAAATTCCAACATGGATGCTGATTTATATGGGTATAAA
TGGGCTCGCGATAATGTCGGGCAATCAGGTGCGACAATCTATCGCTTGTATGGGAAGCCCGATGCGCCAG
AGTTGTTTCTGAAACATGGCAAAGGTAGCGTTGCCAATGATGTTACAGATGAGATGGTCAGACTAAACTG
GCTGACGGAATTTATGCCTCTTCCGACCATCAAGCATTTTATCCGTACTCCTGATGATGCATGGTTACTC
ACCACTGCGATCCCCGGAAAAACAGCATTCCAGGTATTAGAAGAATATCCTGATTCAGGTGAAAATATTG
TTGATGCGCTGGCAGTGTTCCTGCGCCGGTTGCATTCGATTCCTGTTTGTAATTGTCCTTTTAACAGCGA
TCGCGTATTTCGTCTCGCTCAGGCGCAATCACGAATGAATAACGGTTTGGTTGATGCGAGTGATTTTGAT
GACGAGCGTAATGGCTGGCCTGTTGAACAAGTCTGGAAAGAAATGCATAAACTTTTGCCATTCTCACCGG
ATTCAGTCGTCACTCATGGTGATTTCTCACTTGATAACCTTATTTTTGACGAGGGGAAATTAATAGGTTG
TATTGATGTTGGACGAGTCGGAATCGCAGACCGATACCAGGATCTTGCCATCCTATGGAACTGCCTCGGT
GAGTTTTCTCCTTCATTACAGAAACGGCTTTTTCAAAAATATGGTATTGATAATCCTGATATGAATAAAT
TGCAGTTTCATTTGATGCTCGATGAGTTTTTCTAATCAGAATTGGTTAATTGGTTGTAACACTGGCAGAG
CATTACGCTGACTTGACGGGACGGCGCAAGCTCATGACCAAAATCCCTTAACGTGAGTTACGCGTCGTTC
CACTGAGCGTCAGACCCCGTAGAAAAGATCAAAGGATCTTCTTGAGATCCTTTTTTTCTGCGCGTAATCT
GCTGCTTGCAAACAAAAAAACCACCGCTACCAGCGGTGGTTTGTTTGCCGGATCAAGAGCTACCAACTCT
TTTTCCGAAGGTAACTGGCTTCAGCAGAGCGCAGATACCAAATACTGTTCTTCTAGTGTAGCCGTAGTTA
GGCCACCACTTCAAGAACTCTGTAGCACCGCCTACATACCTCGCTCTGCTAATCCTGTTACCAGTGGCTG
CTGCCAGTGGCGATAAGTCGTGTCTTACCGGGTTGGACTCAAGACGATAGTTACCGGATAAGGCGCAGCG
GTCGGGCTGAACGGGGGGTTCGTGCACACAGCCCAGCTTGGAGCGAACGACCTACACCGAACTGAGATAC
CTACAGCGTGAGCTATGAGAAAGCGCCACGCTTCCCGAAGGGAGAAAGGCGGACAGGTATCCGGTAAGCG
GCAGGGTCGGAACAGGAGAGCGCACGAGGGAGCTTCCAGGGGGAAACGCCTGGTATCTTTATAGTCCTGT
CGGGTTTCGCCACCTCTGACTTGAGCGTCGATTTTTGTGATGCTCGTCAGGGGGGCGGAGCCTATGGAAA
AACGCCAGCAACGCGGCCTTTTTACGGTTCCTGGCCTTTTGCTGGCCTTTTGCTCACATGTTCTTTCCTG
CGTTATCCCCTGATTCTGTGGATAACCGTATTACCGCCTTTGAGTGAGCTGATACCGCTCGCCGCAGCCG
AACGACCGAGCGCAGCGAGTCAGTGAGCGAGGAAGCGGAAGAGCGCCCAATACGCAAACCGCCTCTCCCC
GCGCGTTGGCCGATTCATTAATGCAGCTGGCACGACAGGTTTCCCGACTGGAAAGCGGGCAGTGAGCGCA
ACGCAATTAATACGCGTACCGCTAGCCAGGAAGAGTTTGTAGAAACGCAAAAAGGCCATCCGTCAGGATG
GCCTTCTGCTTAGTTTGATGCCTGGCAGTTTATGGCGGGCGTCCTGCCCGCCACCCTCCGGGCCGTTGCT
TCACAACGTTCAAATCCGCTCCCGGCGGATTTGTCCTACTCAGGAGAGCGTTCACCGACAAACAACAGAT
AAAACGAAAGGCCCAGTCTTCCGACTGAGCCTTTCGTTTTATTTGATGCCTGGCAGTTCCCTACTCTCGC
GTTAACGCTAGCATGGATGTTTTCCCAGTCACGACGTTGTAAAACGACGGCCAGTCTTAAGCTCGGGCCC
CAAATAATGATTTTATTTTGACTGATAGTGACCTGTTCGTTGCAACAAATTGATGAGCAATGCTTTTTTA
TAATGCCAACTTTGTACAAAAAAGCAGGCTTACGGGATCGATCCACCGGTCGCCACCATGCTGTGCTGTA
TGAGAAGAACCAAACAGGTTGAAAAGAATGATGAGGACCAAAAGATCTCCGAGGGCGGCCCCGCCCTGTT
CCAGAGCGACATGACCTTCAAAATCTTCATCGACGGCGAGGTGAACGGCCAGAAGTTCACCATCGTGGCC
GACGGCAGCAGCAAGTTCCCCCACGGCGACTTCAACGTGCACGCCGTGTGCGAGACCGGCAAGCTGCCCA
TGAGCTGGAAGCCCATCTGCCACCTGATCCAGTACGGCGAGCCCTTCTTCGCCCGCTACCCCGACGGCAT
CAGCCATTTCGCCCAGGAGTGCTTCCCCGAGGGCCTGAGCATCGACCGCACCGTGCGCTTCGAGAACGAC
GGCACCATGACCAGCCACCACACCTACGAGCTGGACGACACCTGCGTGGTGAGCCGCATCACCGTGAACT
GCGACGGCTTCCAGCCCGACGGCCCCATCATGCGCGACCAGCTGGTGGACATCCTGCCCAACGAGACCCA
CATGTTCCCCCACGGCCCCAACGCCGTGCGCCAGCTGGCCTTCATCGGCTTCACCACCGCCGACGGCGGC
CTGATGATGGGCCACTTCGACAGCAAGATGACCTTCAACGGCAGCCGCGCCATCGAGATCCCCGGCCCAC
ACTTCGTGACCATCATCACCAAGCAGATGAGGGACACCAGCGACAAGCGCGACCACGTGTGCCAGCGCGA
GGTGGCCTACGCCCACAGCGTGCCCCGCATCACCAGCGCCATCGGTAGCGACGAGGATTAAAGC
Features (pLannotate 1.2.2; 11 found; start..end, strand, type, name):
      7..106     -  protein_bind   attL2: mutant version of attL; recombination site for the Gateway® LR reaction LR Clonase™
    124..142     -  promoter       T7 promoter: promoter for bacteriophage T7 RNA polymerase
    276..1085    +  CDS            KanR: aminoglycoside phosphotransferase; aph(3')-Ia; confers resistance to kanamycin in bacteria or G418 (Geneticin®) in eukaryotes
   1232..1820    +  rep_origin     ori: high-copy-number ColE1/pMB1/pBR322/pUC origin of replication
   2003..2095    +  CDS            lacI (fragment): lac repressor; lacI; The lac repressor binds to the lac operator to inhibit transcription in E. coli. This inhibition can be relieved by adding lactose or isopropyl-β-D-thiogalactopyranoside (IPTG).
   2150..2177    -  terminator     rrnB T2 terminator: transcription terminator T2 from the E. coli rrnB gene
   2309..2352    +  terminator     rrnB T1 terminator: Escherichia coli rrnB; transcription terminator T1 from the E. coli rrnB gene
   2399..2435    -  CDS            lacZα (fragment): LacZα fragment of β-galactosidase; lacZ fragment
   2451..2550    +  protein_bind   attL1: mutant version of attL; recombination site for the Gateway® LR reaction LR Clonase™
   2578..2649    +  CDS            Gap43 (fragment): NEUM_RAT - Experimental evidence at protein level: Swiss-Prot protein existence level 1. This protein is associated with nerve growth. It is a major component of the motile 'growth cones' that form the tips of elongating axons. Plays a role in axonal and dendritic filopodia induction (By similarity). From Rattus norvegicus (Rat).
   2641..3348    +  CDS            KillerRed: KillerRed is a basic (constitutively fluorescent) red fluorescent protein published in 2005, derived from Anthoathecata.
