>Addgene plasmid #115517 | pME-MLS-KillerRed | addgene full sequence | sequence record 223591 | Addgene NGS Result
CAAATAATGATTTTATTTTGACTGATAGTGACCTGTTCGTTGCAACAAATTGATAAGCAATGCTTTCTTA
TAATGCCAACTTTGTACAAGAAAGCTGGGTAGAATTGGCCGCTTTAATCCTCGTCGCTACCGATGGCGCT
GGTGATGCGGGGCACGCTGTGGGCGTAGGCCACCTCGCGCTGGCACACGTGGTCGCGCTTGTCGCTGGTG
TCCCTCATCTGCTTGGTGATGATGGTCACGAAGTGTGGGCCGGGGATCTCGATGGCGCGGCTGCCGTTGA
AGGTCATCTTGCTGTCGAAGTGGCCCATCATCAGGCCGCCGTCGGCGGTGGTGAAGCCGATGAAGGCCAG
CTGGCGCACGGCGTTGGGGCCGTGGGGGAACATGTGGGTCTCGTTGGGCAGGATGTCCACCAGCTGGTCG
CGCATGATGGGGCCGTCGGGCTGGAAGCCGTCGCAGTTCACGGTGATGCGGCTCACCACGCAGGTGTCGT
CCAGCTCGTAGGTGTGGTGGCTGGTCATGGTGCCGTCGTTCTCGAAGCGCACGGTGCGGTCGATGCTCAG
GCCCTCGGGGAAGCACTCCTGGGCGAAATGGCTGATGCCGTCGGGGTAGCGGGCGAAGAAGGGCTCGCCG
TACTGGATCAGGTGGCAGATGGGCTTCCAGCTCATGGGCAGCTTGCCGGTCTCGCACACGGCGTGCACGT
TGAAGTCGCCGTGGGGGAACTTGCTGCTGCCGTCGGCCACGATGGTGAACTTCTGGCCGTTCACCTCGCC
GTCGATGAAGATTTTGAAGGTCATGTCGCTCTGGAACAGGGCGGGGCCGCCCTCGGAGATCTTTTGGTCC
TCATCATTCTTTTCAACCTGTTTGGTTCTTCTCATACAGCACAGCATGGTGGCGACCGGTGGATCGATCC
CGTAAGCCTGCTTTTTTGTACAAAGTTGGCATTATAAAAAAGCATTGCTCATCAATTTGTTGCAACGAAC
AGGTCACTATCAGTCAAAATAAAATCATTATTTGGGGCCCGAGCTTAAGACTGGCCGTCGTTTTACAACG
TCGTGACTGGGAAAACATCCATGCTAGCGTTAACGCGAGAGTAGGGAACTGCCAGGCATCAAATAAAACG
AAAGGCTCAGTCGGAAGACTGGGCCTTTCGTTTTATCTGTTGTTTGTCGGTGAACGCTCTCCTGAGTAGG
ACAAATCCGCCGGGAGCGGATTTGAACGTTGTGAAGCAACGGCCCGGAGGGTGGCGGGCAGGACGCCCGC
CATAAACTGCCAGGCATCAAACTAAGCAGAAGGCCATCCTGACGGATGGCCTTTTTGCGTTTCTACAAAC
TCTTCCTGGCTAGCGGTACGCGTATTAATTGCGTTGCGCTCACTGCCCGCTTTCCAGTCGGGAAACCTGT
CGTGCCAGCTGCATTAATGAATCGGCCAACGCGCGGGGAGAGGCGGTTTGCGTATTGGGCGCTCTTCCGC
TTCCTCGCTCACTGACTCGCTGCGCTCGGTCGTTCGGCTGCGGCGAGCGGTATCAGCTCACTCAAAGGCG
GTAATACGGTTATCCACAGAATCAGGGGATAACGCAGGAAAGAACATGTGAGCAAAAGGCCAGCAAAAGG
CCAGGAACCGTAAAAAGGCCGCGTTGCTGGCGTTTTTCCATAGGCTCCGCCCCCCTGACGAGCATCACAA
AAATCGACGCTCAAGTCAGAGGTGGCGAAACCCGACAGGACTATAAAGATACCAGGCGTTTCCCCCTGGA
AGCTCCCTCGTGCGCTCTCCTGTTCCGACCCTGCCGCTTACCGGATACCTGTCCGCCTTTCTCCCTTCGG
GAAGCGTGGCGCTTTCTCATAGCTCACGCTGTAGGTATCTCAGTTCGGTGTAGGTCGTTCGCTCCAAGCT
GGGCTGTGTGCACGAACCCCCCGTTCAGCCCGACCGCTGCGCCTTATCCGGTAACTATCGTCTTGAGTCC
AACCCGGTAAGACACGACTTATCGCCACTGGCAGCAGCCACTGGTAACAGGATTAGCAGAGCGAGGTATG
TAGGCGGTGCTACAGAGTTCTTGAAGTGGTGGCCTAACTACGGCTACACTAGAAGAACAGTATTTGGTAT
CTGCGCTCTGCTGAAGCCAGTTACCTTCGGAAAAAGAGTTGGTAGCTCTTGATCCGGCAAACAAACCACC
GCTGGTAGCGGTGGTTTTTTTGTTTGCAAGCAGCAGATTACGCGCAGAAAAAAAGGATCTCAAGAAGATC
CTTTGATCTTTTCTACGGGGTCTGACGCTCAGTGGAACGACGCGTAACTCACGTTAAGGGATTTTGGTCA
TGAGCTTGCGCCGTCCCGTCAAGTCAGCGTAATGCTCTGCCAGTGTTACAACCAATTAACCAATTCTGAT
TAGAAAAACTCATCGAGCATCAAATGAAACTGCAATTTATTCATATCAGGATTATCAATACCATATTTTT
GAAAAAGCCGTTTCTGTAATGAAGGAGAAAACTCACCGAGGCAGTTCCATAGGATGGCAAGATCCTGGTA
TCGGTCTGCGATTCCGACTCGTCCAACATCAATACAACCTATTAATTTCCCCTCGTCAAAAATAAGGTTA
TCAAGTGAGAAATCACCATGAGTGACGACTGAATCCGGTGAGAATGGCAAAAGTTTATGCATTTCTTTCC
AGACTTGTTCAACAGGCCAGCCATTACGCTCGTCATCAAAATCACTCGCATCAACCAAACCGTTATTCAT
TCGTGATTGCGCCTGAGCGAGACGAAATACGCGATCGCTGTTAAAAGGACAATTACAAACAGGAATCGAA
TGCAACCGGCGCAGGAACACTGCCAGCGCATCAACAATATTTTCACCTGAATCAGGATATTCTTCTAATA
CCTGGAATGCTGTTTTTCCGGGGATCGCAGTGGTGAGTAACCATGCATCATCAGGAGTACGGATAAAATG
CTTGATGGTCGGAAGAGGCATAAATTCCGTCAGCCAGTTTAGTCTGACCATCTCATCTGTAACATCATTG
GCAACGCTACCTTTGCCATGTTTCAGAAACAACTCTGGCGCATCGGGCTTCCCATACAAGCGATAGATTG
TCGCACCTGATTGCCCGACATTATCGCGAGCCCATTTATACCCATATAAATCAGCATCCATGTTGGAATT
TAATCGCGGCCTCGACGTTTCCCGTTGAATATGGCTCATAACACCCCTTGTATTACTGTTTATGTAAGCA
GACAGTTTTATTGTTCATGATGATATATTTTTATCTTGTGCAATGTAACATCAGAGATTTTGAGACACGG
GCCAGAGCTGCCAGGAAACAGCTATGACCATGTAATACGACTCACTATAGGGGATATCAGCTGGATGG
Features (pLannotate 1.2.2; 11 found; start..end, strand, type, name):
      1..100     +  protein_bind   attL2: mutant version of attL; recombination site for the Gateway® LR reaction LR Clonase™
    117..824     -  CDS            KillerRed: KillerRed is a basic (constitutively fluorescent) red fluorescent protein published in 2005, derived from Anthoathecata.
    816..887     -  CDS            Gap43 (fragment): NEUM_RAT - Experimental evidence at protein level: Swiss-Prot protein existence level 1. This protein is associated with nerve growth. It is a major component of the motile 'growth cones' that form the tips of elongating axons. Plays a role in axonal and dendritic filopodia induction (By similarity). From Rattus norvegicus (Rat).
    915..1014    -  protein_bind   attL1: mutant version of attL; recombination site for the Gateway® LR reaction LR Clonase™
   1030..1066    +  CDS            lacZα (fragment): LacZα fragment of β-galactosidase; lacZ fragment
   1113..1156    -  terminator     rrnB T1 terminator: Escherichia coli rrnB; transcription terminator T1 from the E. coli rrnB gene
   1288..1315    +  terminator     rrnB T2 terminator: transcription terminator T2 from the E. coli rrnB gene
   1370..1462    -  CDS            lacI (fragment): lac repressor; lacI; The lac repressor binds to the lac operator to inhibit transcription in E. coli. This inhibition can be relieved by adding lactose or isopropyl-β-D-thiogalactopyranoside (IPTG).
   1645..2233    -  rep_origin     ori: high-copy-number ColE1/pMB1/pBR322/pUC origin of replication
   2380..3189    -  CDS            KanR: aminoglycoside phosphotransferase; aph(3')-Ia; confers resistance to kanamycin in bacteria or G418 (Geneticin®) in eukaryotes
   3323..3341    +  promoter       T7 promoter: promoter for bacteriophage T7 RNA polymerase
