[The description below was written by a language model from this plasmid's Addgene catalogue record and pLannotate feature annotations shown in this document.]
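Description:
pME-MLS-KillerRed is a Gateway middle-entry clone built on the pDONR221 backbone, about 3.35 kb in total. It is maintained in E. coli as a high-copy plasmid through a ColE1/pUC-type origin and selected with kanamycin via the aph(3')-Ia resistance gene. The remaining backbone features are standard for this donor vector. They include rrnB T1 and T2 transcription terminators upstream of the cloning site, which insulate the insert from read-through transcription, a T7 promoter next to attL2, and short lacZα and lacI remnants that have no functional role here. The sequenced and theoretical records are annotated in opposite orientations but show the same eleven features in the same arrangement.

The payload lies between the attL1 and attL2 recombination sites. It is a roughly 714 bp open reading frame encoding KillerRed with an N-terminal membrane localisation signal (MLS). The feature annotation identifies this leader as a short fragment of rat Gap43 (neuromodulin), consistent with the stated purpose of producing a membrane-bound form of the fluorophore. KillerRed is a red fluorescent protein of hydrozoan origin and is widely used as a genetically encoded photosensitiser that generates reactive oxygen species on illumination. The KillerRed portion was derived from a commercial source plasmid.

The entry clone carries no eukaryotic promoter or polyadenylation signal, so it is not an expression construct in itself. It is meant to be combined by LR recombination with a destination vector, and in multisite schemes with 5' promoter and 3' entry elements, to place MLS-KillerRed under a chosen promoter. The associated publication concerns real-time in vivo imaging of oxidative-stress-mediated degeneration of individual spinal motor neurons. The record does not state which promoters or destination vectors were used.
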