Addgene plasmid #115517: pME-MLS-KillerRed
Purpose: Middle entry plasmid containing membrane bound KillerRed fluorophore
Depositing lab: Marco Morsch. Depositing organization: Macquarie University. Publication: Real-time visualization of oxidative stress-mediated neurodegeneration of individual spinal motor neurons in vivo. Formella I, Svahn AJ, Radford RAW, Don EK, Cole NJ, Hogan A, Lee A, Chung RS, Morsch M. Redox Biol. 2018 Aug 23;19:226-234. doi: 10.1016/j.redox.2018.08.011. PubMed 30193184.
Backbone
  Vector backbone: pDONR221
  Backbone manufacturer: Invitrogen
  Backbone size w/o insert (bp): 2639
  Total vector size (bp): 3353
  Vector type: Gateway Cloning
Growth in bacteria
  Bacterial resistance: Kanamycin, 50 μg/mL
  Growth temperature: 37°C
  Growth strain: DH5alpha
  Copy number: High Copy
Gene/Insert
  Gene/Insert name: MLS-KillerRed
  Insert size (bp): 714
  Tag / fusion protein: MLS (N terminal on insert)
  Cloning method: Gateway Cloning
  Sequencing primers: 5′ M13F; 3′ M13R
Resource information
  A portion of this plasmid was derived from a plasmid made by: Evrogen
Terms and licenses: Academic/Nonprofit Terms; Industry Terms: Not Available to Industry
How to cite: pME-MLS-KillerRed was a gift from Marco Morsch (Addgene plasmid # 115517 ; http://n2t.net/addgene:115517 ; RRID:Addgene_115517)
